Addgene plasmid #160801: pCW57.1 DOX off blast NFS1
Purpose: Express Dox repressible NFS1
Depositing lab: Richard Possemato. Depositing organization: NYU Grossman School of Medicine. Publication: Hyperactive CDK2 Activity in Basal-like Breast Cancer Imposes a Genome Integrity Liability that Can Be Exploited by Targeting DNA Polymerase epsilon. Sviderskiy VO, Blumenberg L, Gorodetsky E, Karakousi TR, Hirsh N, Alvarez SW, Terzi EM, Kaparos E, Whiten GC, Ssebyala S, Tonzi P, Mir H, Neel BG, Huang TT, Adams S, Ruggles KV, Possemato R. Mol Cell. 2020 Oct 28. pii: S1097-2765(20)30723-1. doi: 10.1016/j.molcel.2020.10.016. PubMed 33152268.
Backbone
  Vector backbone: pCW57.1
  Backbone size w/o insert (bp): 15200
  Vector type: Lentiviral
  Selectable markers: Blasticidin
Growth in bacteria
  Bacterial resistance: Ampicillin, 100 μg/mL
  Growth temperature: 37°C
  Growth strain: NEB Stable
  Copy number: High Copy
Gene/Insert
  Gene/Insert name: NFS1
  Species: H. sapiens (human)
  Insert size (bp): 1374
  Entrez Gene: NFS1 (a.k.a. COXPD52, HUSSY-08, IscS, NIFS)
  Cloning method: Restriction Enzyme; 5′ cloning site Unknown (unknown if destroyed)
  Sequencing primers: 5′ AGCTCGTTTAGTGAACCGTCAGATC; 3′ GAACGGACGTGAAGAATGTG
Terms and licenses: Academic/Nonprofit Terms; Industry Terms: Not Available to Industry
How to cite: pCW57.1 DOX off blast NFS1 was a gift from Richard Possemato (Addgene plasmid # 160801 ; http://n2t.net/addgene:160801 ; RRID:Addgene_160801)
