[The description below was written by a language model from this plasmid's Addgene catalogue record and pLannotate feature annotations shown in this document.]
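Description:
pCW57.1 DOX off blast NFS1 is a third-generation, self-inactivating lentiviral vector built on the pCW57.1 backbone for doxycycline-repressible expression of human NFS1, the cysteine desulfurase that supplies sulfur for iron-sulfur cluster assembly. In bacteria it is maintained through a high-copy ColE1/pUC-type origin and selected with ampicillin via β-lactamase. The viral portion has an RSV promoter driving a truncated HIV-1 5′ LTR, followed by the Ψ packaging signal with a gag fragment, the RRE for Rev-dependent nuclear export, the cPPT/CTS element, a WPRE fragment to boost transcript expression, and a ΔU3 3′ LTR. An SV40 poly(A) signal and an SV40 origin lie downstream of the 3′ LTR.

The payload is an all-in-one Tet system. A tight TRE promoter (seven tet operators plus a minimal CMV promoter) drives the NFS1 coding sequence. A human PGK promoter then drives blasticidin S deaminase, which allows selection of transduced mammalian cells, followed by a Tet transactivator bearing VP16-derived minimal activation domains. The annotation software matched this transactivator as a fragment of rtTA3, the Tet-On form. However, the construct's name and stated purpose indicate Tet-Off behaviour, in which NFS1 is expressed by default and shut down when doxycycline is added. The table does not annotate what links the blasticidin and transactivator reading frames.

A short MAT2A fragment is annotated immediately after NFS1 and may be a remnant of an earlier insert, although the record does not explain it. The sequenced record is about 9.1 kb, which is smaller than the catalogue's stated backbone size. The vector suits stable transduction followed by conditional depletion of exogenous NFS1.
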