Features (pLannotate 1.2.2; 27 found; start..end, strand, type, name):
      1..315     +  promoter       tight TRE promoter: Tet-responsive promoter PTight, consisting of seven tet operator sequences followed by the minimal CMV promoter
    332..1702    +  CDS            NFS1: NFS1_HUMAN - Also known as NIFS. Experimental evidence at protein level: Swiss-Prot protein existence level 1. Catalyzes the removal of elemental sulfur from cysteine to produce alanine. It supplies the inorganic sulfur for iron-sulfur (Fe- S) clusters. May be involved in the biosynthesis of molybdenum cofactor. From Homo sapiens (Human).
   1706..2023    +  CDS            MAT2A (fragment): METK2_HUMAN - Also known as AMS2, MATA2. Experimental evidence at protein level: Swiss-Prot protein existence level 1. Catalyzes the formation of S-adenosylmethionine from methionine and ATP. The reaction comprises two steps that are both catalyzed by the same enzyme: formation of S-adenosylmethionine (AdoMet) and triphosphate, and subsequent hydrolysis of the triphosphate. From Homo sapiens (Human).
   2032..2542    +  promoter       hPGK promoter: human phosphoglycerate kinase 1 promoter
   2558..2944    +  CDS            BSD: blasticidin S deaminase; Aspergillus terreus BSD; confers resistance to blasticidin
   3008..3705    +  CDS            rtTA3 (fragment): reverse tetracycline transactivator 3 activates expression from Tet-responsive promoters in the presence of doxycycline
   3635..3745    +  CDS            VP48: 3 tandem repeats of the minimal activation domain of herpes simplex virus VP16 (Cheng et al., 2013)
   3781..4329    +  misc_feature   WPRE (fragment): woodchuck hepatitis virus posttranscriptional regulatory element
   4355..4426    +  CDS            nef (fragment): NEF_HV1Z2 - Experimental evidence at protein level: Swiss-Prot protein existence level 1. Extracellular Nef protein targets CD4(+) T-lymphocytes for apoptosis by interacting with CXCR4 surface receptors. From Human immunodeficiency virus type 1 group M subtype D (isolate Z2/CDC-Z34) (HIV-1).
   4428..4661    +  LTR            3' LTR (ΔU3): self-inactivating 3' long terminal repeat (LTR) from HIV-1
   4733..4854    +  polyA_signal   SV40 poly(A) signal: SV40 polyadenylation signal
   4894..5029    +  rep_origin     SV40 ori: SV40 origin of replication
   5037..5100    +  promoter       AmpR promoter: bla
   5101..5961    +  CDS            AmpR: β-lactamase; bla; confers resistance to ampicillin, carbenicillin, and related antibiotics
   6132..6720    +  rep_origin     ori: high-copy-number ColE1/pMB1/pBR322/pUC origin of replication
   6903..6995    +  CDS            lacI (fragment): lac repressor; lacI; The lac repressor binds to the lac operator to inhibit transcription in E. coli. This inhibition can be relieved by adding lactose or isopropyl-β-D-thiogalactopyranoside (IPTG).
   7008..7029    +  protein_bind   CAP binding site: CAP binding activates transcription in the presence of cAMP. E. coli catabolite activator protein
   7044..7074    +  promoter       lac promoter: promoter for the E. coli lac operon
   7082..7098    +  protein_bind   lac operator: The lac repressor binds to the lac operator to inhibit transcription in E. coli. This inhibition can be relieved by adding lactose or isopropyl-β-D-thiogalactopyranoside (IPTG). lac repressor encoded by lacI
   7143..7161    +  promoter       T3 promoter: promoter for bacteriophage T3 RNA polymerase
   7189..7415    +  promoter       RSV promoter: Rous sarcoma virus enhancer/promoter
   7416..7596    +  LTR            5' LTR (truncated): truncated 5' long terminal repeat (LTR) from HIV-1
   7643..7768    +  misc_feature   HIV-1 Ψ: packaging signal of human immunodeficiency virus type 1
   7752..8115    +  CDS            HIV-1 gag (fragment): gag protein from human immunodeficiency virus 1; gag
   8261..8494    +  misc_feature   RRE: The Rev response element (RRE) of HIV-1 allows for Rev-dependent mRNA export from the nucleus to the cytoplasm.
   8871..8895    +  CDS            Rev (fragment): human immunodeficiency virus 1 (HIV-1) Rev protein; rev; enhances nuclear export of unspliced and incompletely spliced viral mRNAs
   8936..9053    +  misc_feature   cPPT/CTS: central polypurine tract and central termination sequence of HIV-1
>Addgene plasmid #160801 | pCW57.1 DOX off blast NFS1 | addgene full sequence | sequence record 315818 | Addgene NGS Result
GAGTTTACTCCCTATCAGTGATAGAGAACGTATGTCGAGTTTACTCCCTATCAGTGATAGAGAACGATGT
CGAGTTTACTCCCTATCAGTGATAGAGAACGTATGTCGAGTTTACTCCCTATCAGTGATAGAGAACGTAT
GTCGAGTTTACTCCCTATCAGTGATAGAGAACGTATGTCGAGTTTATCCCTATCAGTGATAGAGAACGTA
TGTCGAGTTTACTCCCTATCAGTGATAGAGAACGTATGTCGAGGTAGGCGTGTACGGTGGGAGGCCTATA
TAAGCAGAGCTCGTTTAGTGAACCGTCAGATCGCCTGGAGAATTGGCTAGCATGCTGCTCCGAGCCGCTT
GGAGGCGGGCGGCAGTGGCGGTGACAGCGGCTCCAGGGCCGAAGCCCGCGGCGCCCACTCGGGGGCTGCG
CCTGCGCGTTGGAGACCGTGCTCCTCAGTCTGCGGTTCCCGCAGATACAGCCGCTGCCCCGGAGGTGGGG
CCAGTGCTGCGACCTCTCTATATGGATGTGCAAGCTACAACTCCTCTGGACCCCCGGGTGCTTGATGCCA
TGCTCCCTTACCTAATTAACTACTATGGGAACCCACACTCCCGGACACATGCTTATGGCTGGGAGAGTGA
GGCAGCCATGGAACGTGCTCGTCAGCAAGTAGCATCTCTGATTGGAGCTGATCCTCGTGAGATCATTTTT
ACTAGTGGTGCTACTGAATCCAACAACATAGCAATTAAGGGGGTGGCCCGATTCTACAGGTCACGGAAAA
AGCACTTGATCACCACCCAGACAGAACACAAATGTGTCTTGGACTCCTGCCGTTCACTGGAAGCTGAGGG
CTTTCAGGTCACCTACCTCCCAGTGCAGAAGAGTGGGATCATTGACCTAAAGGAACTAGAGGCTGCTATC
CAGCCAGATACTAGCCTGGTGTCAGTCATGACTGTGAACAATGAGATTGGAGTGAAGCAGCCTATTGCAG
AAATAGGGCGGATTTGTTCAAGTCGTAAAGTTTACTTCCATACTGATGCAGCCCAGGCTGTTGGAAAAAT
CCCACTTGATGTCAATGACATGAAAATTGATCTCATGAGCATTAGTGGTCACAAAATCTACGGTCCCAAA
GGGGTTGGTGCCATCTACATCCGTCGCCGGCCCCGTGTGCGTGTGGAGGCCCTGCAGAGTGGAGGGGGGC
AGGAGCGGGGTATGCGGTCTGGGACAGTGCCCACACCCTTAGTGGTGGGGCTGGGGGCTGCGTGTGAGGT
GGCACAGCAAGAGATGGAGTATGACCACAAGCGAATCTCAAAGTTGTCAGAGCGGCTGATACAGAATATA
ATGAAGAGCCTTCCAGATGTGGTGATGAATGGGGACCCTAAGCACCATTATCCCGGCTGTATCAACCTCT
CCTTTGCATATGTGGAAGGGGAAAGTCTGCTGATGGCACTGAAGGACGTTGCCTTATCCTCAGGGAGTGC
CTGCACCTCTGCATCCCTGGAGCCCTCTTATGTGCTTAGAGCAATTGGCACTGATGAGGATTTAGCGCAC
TCTTCTATCAGGTTTGGAATTGGCCGCTTCACTACAGAGGAGGAAGTGGACTACACAGTGGAGAAATGCA
TTCAGCATGTGAAGCGTCTTCGAGAAATGAGCCCTCTCTGGGAGATGGTTCAGGATGGCATTGACCTCAA
GAGCATCAAGTGGACCCAACACTAGGTCGACCGTTCAGCTGCTTATGCTGCTCGTTGGGTGGCAAAATCC
CTTGTTAAAGGAGGTCTGTGCCGGAGAGTTCTTGTTCAGGTCTCTTATGCTATTGGAGTTTCTCATCCAT
TATCTATCTCCATTTTCCATTATGGTACCTCTCAGAAGAGTGAGAGAGAGCTATTAGAGATTGTGAAGAA
GAATTTCGATCTCCGCCCTGGGGTCATTGTCAGGGATCTGGATCTGAAGAAGCCAATTTATCAGAGGACT
GCAGCCTATGGCCACTTTGGTAGGGACAGCTTCCCATGGGAAGTGCCCAAAAAGCTTAAATATTGAGGTC
CGGGGTTGGGGTTGCGCCTTTTCCAAGGCAGCCCTGGGTTTGCGCAGGGACGCGGCTGCTCTGGGCGTGG
TTCCGGGAAACGCAGCGGCGCCGACCCTGGGTCTCGCACATTCTTCACGTCCGTTCGCAGCGTCACCCGG
ATCTTCGCCGCTACCCTTGTGGGCCCCCCGGCGACGCTTCCTGCTCCGCCCCTAAGTCGGGAAGGTTCCT
TGCGGTTCGCGGCGTGCCGGACGTGACAAACGGAAGCCGCACGTCTCACTAGTACCCTCGCAGACGGACA
GCGCCAGGGAGCAATGGCAGCGCGCCGACCGCGATGGGCTGTGGCCAATAGCGGCTGCTCAGCAGGGCGC
GCCGAGAGCAGCGGCCGGGAAGGGGCGGTGCGGGAGGCGGGGTGTGGGGCGGTAGTGTGGGCCCTGTTCC
TGCCCGCGCGGTGTTCCGCATTCTGCAAGCCTCCGGAGCGCACGTCGGCAGTCGGCTCCCTCGTTGACCG
AATCACCGACCTCTCTCCCCAGCAATTCACCATGGTTCCTTTGTCTCAAGAAGAATCCACCCTCATTGAA
AGAGCAACGGCTACAATCAACAGCATCCCCATCTCTGAAGACTACAGCGTCGCCAGCGCAGCTCTCTCTA
GCGACGGCCGCATCTTCACTGGTGTCAATGTATATCATTTTACTGGGGGACCTTGTGCAGAACTCGTGGT
GCTGGGCACTGCTGCTGCTGCGGCAGCTGGCAACCTGACTTGTATCGTCGCGATCGGAAATGAGAACAGG
GGCATCTTGAGCCCCTGCGGACGGTGCCGACAGGTGCTTCTCGATCTGCATCCTGGGATCAAAGCCATAG
TGAAGGACAGTGATGGACAGCCGACGGCAGTTGGGATTCGTGAATTGCTGCCCTCTGGTTATGTGTGGGA
GGGCCCCGGTGCCGAAGGTAGAGGTTCTCTCCTCACTTGTGGTGATGTTGAAGAAAACCCTGGTCCAATG
TCTAGACTGGACAAGAGCAAAGTCATAAACTCTGCTCTGGAATTACTCAATGAAGTCGGTATCGAAGGCC
TGACGACAAGGAAACTCGCTCAAAAGCTGGGAGTTGAGCAGCCTACCCTGTACTGGCACGTGAAGAACAA
GCGGGCCCTGCTCGATGCCCTGGCAATCGAGATGCTGGACAGGCATCATACCCACTTCTGCCCCCTGGAA
GGCGAGTCATGGCAAGACTTTCTGCGGAACAACGCCAAGTCATTCCGCTGTGCTCTCCTCTCACATCGCG
ACGGGGCTAAAGTGCATCTCGGCACCCGCCCAACAGAGAAACAGTACGAAACCCTGGAAAATCAGCTCGC
GTTCCTGTGTCAGCAAGGCTTCTCCCTGGAGAACGCACTGTACGCTCTGTCCGCCGTGGGCCACTTTACA
CTGGGCTGCGTATTGGAGGATCAGGAGCATCAAGTAGCAAAAGAGGAAAGAGAGACACCTACCACCGATT
CTATGCCCCCACTTCTGAGACAAGCAATTGAGCTGTTCGACCATCAGGGAGCCGAACCTGCCTTCCTTTT
CGGCCTGGAACTAATCATATGTGGCCTGGAGAAACAGCTAAAGTGCGAAAGCGGCGGGCCGGCCGACGCC
CTTGACGATTTTGACTTAGACATGCTCCCAGCCGATGCCCTTGACGACTTTGACCTTGATATGCTGCCTG
CTGACGCTCTTGACGATTTTGACCTTGACATGCTCCCCGGGTAACTAAGTAAGGATCGATCCAAGATATC
GTATTCTTAACTATGTTGCTCCTTTTACGCTATGTGGATACGCTGCTTTAATGCCTTTGTATCATGCTAT
TGCTTCCCGTATGGCTTTCATTTTCTCCTCCTTGTATAAATCCTGGTTGCTGTCTCTTTATGAGGAGTTG
TGGCCCGTTGTCAGGCAACGTGGCGTGGTGTGCACTGTGTTTGCTGACGCAACCCCCACTGGTTGGGGCA
TTGCCACCACCTGTCAGCTCCTTTCCGGGACTTTCGCTTTCCCCCTCCCTATTGCCACGGCGGAACTCAT
CGCCGCCTGCCTTGCCCGCTGCTGGACAGGGGCTCGGCTGTTGGGCACTGACAATTCCGTGGTGTTGTCG
GGGAAGCTGACGTCCTTTCCATGGCTGCTCGCCTGTGTTGCCACCTGGATTCTGCGCGGGACGTCCTTCT
GCTACGTCCCTTCGGCCCTCAATCCAGCGGACCTTCCTTCCCGCGGCCTGCTGCCGGCTCTGCGGCCTCT
TCCGCGTCTTCGCCTTCGCCCTCAGACGAGTCGGATCTCCCTTTGGGCCGCCTCCCCGCCTGTTTCGCCT
CGGCGTCCGGACTAGAGGTACCTTTAAGACCAATGACTTACAAGGCAGCTGTAGATCTTAGCCACTTTTT
AAAAGAAAAGGGGGGACTGGAAGGGCTAATTCACTCCCAACGAAGACAAGATCTGCTTTTTGCTTGTACT
GGGTCTCTCTGGTTAGACCAGATCTGAGCCTGGGAGCTCTCTGGCTAACTAGGGAACCCACTGCTTAAGC
CTCAATAAAGCTTGCCTTGAGTGCTTCAAGTAGTGTGTGCCCGTCTGTTGTGTGACTCTGGTAACTAGAG
ATCCCTCAGACCCTTTTAGTCAGTGTGGAAAATCTCTAGCAGTAGTAGTTCATGTCATCTTATTATTCAG
TATTTATAACTTGCAAAGAAATGAATATCAGAGAGTGAGAGGAACTTGTTTATTGCAGCTTATAATGGTT
ACAAATAAAGCAATAGCATCACAAATTTCACAAATAAAGCATTTTTTTCACTGCATTCTAGTTGTGGTTT
GTCCAAACTCATCAATGTATCTTATCATGTCTGGCTCTAGCTATCCCGCCCCTAACTCCGCCCATCCCGC
CCCTAACTCCGCCCAGTTCCGCCCATTCTCCGCCCCATGGCTGACTAATTTTTTTTATTTATGCAGAGGC
CGAGGCCGCCTCGGCCTCTGAGCTATTCCAGAAGTAGTGAGGAGGCTTTTTTGGAGGCCTTTCAAATATG
TATCCGCTCATGAGACAATAACCCTGATAAATGCTTCAATAATATTGAAAAAGGAAGAGTATGAGTATTC
AACATTTCCGTGTCGCCCTTATTCCCTTTTTTGCGGCATTTTGCCTTCCTGTTTTTGCTCACCCAGAAAC
GCTGGTGAAAGTAAAAGATGCTGAAGATCAGTTGGGTGCACGAGTGGGTTACATCGAACTGGATCTCAAC
AGCGGTAAGATCCTTGAGAGTTTTCGCCCCGAAGAACGTTTTCCAATGATGAGCACTTTTAAAGTTCTGC
TATGTGGCGCGGTATTATCCCGTATTGACGCCGGGCAAGAGCAACTCGGTCGCCGCATACACTATTCTCA
GAATGACTTGGTTGAGTACTCACCAGTCACAGAAAAGCATCTTACGGATGGCATGACAGTAAGAGAATTA
TGCAGTGCTGCCATAACCATGAGTGATAACACTGCGGCCAACTTACTTCTGACAACGATCGGAGGACCGA
AGGAGCTAACCGCTTTTTTGCACAACATGGGGGATCATGTAACTCGCCTTGATCGTTGGGAACCGGAGCT
GAATGAAGCCATACCAAACGACGAGCGTGACACCACGATGCCTGTAGCAATGGCAACAACGTTGCGCAAA
CTATTAACTGGCGAACTACTTACTCTAGCTTCCCGGCAACAATTAATAGACTGGATGGAGGCGGATAAAG
TTGCAGGACCACTTCTGCGCTCGGCCCTTCCGGCTGGCTGGTTTATTGCTGATAAATCTGGAGCCGGTGA
GCGTGGGTCTCGCGGTATCATTGCAGCACTGGGGCCAGATGGTAAGCCCTCCCGTATCGTAGTTATCTAC
ACGACGGGGAGTCAGGCAACTATGGATGAACGAAATAGACAGATCGCTGAGATAGGTGCCTCACTGATTA
AGCATTGGTAACTGTCAGACCAAGTTTACTCATATATACTTTAGATTGATTTAAAACTTCATTTTTAATT
TAAAAGGATCTAGGTGAAGATCCTTTTTGATAATCTCATGACCAAAATCCCTTAACGTGAGTTTTCGTTC
CACTGAGCGTCAGACCCCGTAGAAAAGATCAAAGGATCTTCTTGAGATCCTTTTTTTCTGCGCGTAATCT
GCTGCTTGCAAACAAAAAAACCACCGCTACCAGCGGTGGTTTGTTTGCCGGATCAAGAGCTACCAACTCT
TTTTCCGAAGGTAACTGGCTTCAGCAGAGCGCAGATACCAAATACTGTTCTTCTAGTGTAGCCGTAGTTA
GGCCACCACTTCAAGAACTCTGTAGCACCGCCTACATACCTCGCTCTGCTAATCCTGTTACCAGTGGCTG
CTGCCAGTGGCGATAAGTCGTGTCTTACCGGGTTGGACTCAAGACGATAGTTACCGGATAAGGCGCAGCG
GTCGGGCTGAACGGGGGGTTCGTGCACACAGCCCAGCTTGGAGCGAACGACCTACACCGAACTGAGATAC
CTACAGCGTGAGCTATGAGAAAGCGCCACGCTTCCCGAAGGGAGAAAGGCGGACAGGTATCCGGTAAGCG
GCAGGGTCGGAACAGGAGAGCGCACGAGGGAGCTTCCAGGGGGAAACGCCTGGTATCTTTATAGTCCTGT
CGGGTTTCGCCACCTCTGACTTGAGCGTCGATTTTTGTGATGCTCGTCAGGGGGGCGGAGCCTATGGAAA
AACGCCAGCAACGCGGCCTTTTTACGGTTCCTGGCCTTTTGCTGGCCTTTTGCTCACATGTTCTTTCCTG
CGTTATCCCCTGATTCTGTGGATAACCGTATTACCGCCTTTGAGTGAGCTGATACCGCTCGCCGCAGCCG
AACGACCGAGCGCAGCGAGTCAGTGAGCGAGGAAGCGGAAGAGCGCCCAATACGCAAACCGCCTCTCCCC
GCGCGTTGGCCGATTCATTAATGCAGCTGGCACGACAGGTTTCCCGACTGGAAAGCGGGCAGTGAGCGCA
ACGCAATTAATGTGAGTTAGCTCACTCATTAGGCACCCCAGGCTTTACACTTTATGCTTCCGGCTCGTAT
GTTGTGTGGAATTGTGAGCGGATAACAATTTCACACAGGAAACAGCTATGACCATGATTACGCCAAGCGC
GCAATTAACCCTCACTAAAGGGAACAAAAGCTGGAGCTGCAAGCTTAATGTAGTCTTATGCAATACTCTT
GTAGTCTTGCAACATGGTAACGATGAGTTAGCAACATGCCTTACAAGGAGAGAAAAAGCACCGTGCATGC
CGATTGGTGGAAGTAAGGTGGTACGATCGTGCCTTATTAGGAAGGCAACAGACGGGTCTGACATGGATTG
GACGAACCACTGAATTGCCGCATTGCAGAGATATTGTATTTAAGTGCCTAGCTCGATACATAAACGGGTC
TCTCTGGTTAGACCAGATCTGAGCCTGGGAGCTCTCTGGCTAACTAGGGAACCCACTGCTTAAGCCTCAA
TAAAGCTTGCCTTGAGTGCTTCAAGTAGTGTGTGCCCGTCTGTTGTGTGACTCTGGTAACTAGAGATCCC
TCAGACCCTTTTAGTCAGTGTGGAAAATCTCTAGCAGTGGCGCCCGAACAGGGACTTGAAAGCGAAAGGG
AAACCAGAGGAGCTCTCTCGACGCAGGACTCGGCTTGCTGAAGCGCGCACGGCAAGAGGCGAGGGGCGGC
GACTGGTGAGTACGCCAAAAATTTTGACTAGCGGAGGCTAGAAGGAGAGAGATGGGTGCGAGAGCGTCAG
TATTAAGCGGGGGAGAATTAGATCGCGATGGGAAAAAATTCGGTTAAGGCCAGGGGGAAAGAAAAAATAT
AAATTAAAACATATAGTATGGGCAAGCAGGGAGCTAGAACGATTCGCAGTTAATCCTGGCCTGTTAGAAA
CATCAGAAGGCTGTAGACAAATACTGGGACAGCTACAACCATCCCTTCAGACAGGATCAGAAGAACTTAG
ATCATTATATAATACAGTAGCAACCCTCTATTGTGTGCATCAAAGGATAGAGATAAAAGACACCAAGGAA
GCTTTAGACAAGATAGAGGAAGAGCAAAACAAAAGTAAGACCACCGCACAGCAAGCGGCCGCTGATCTTC
AGACCTGGAGGAGGAGATATGAGGGACAATTGGAGAAGTGAATTATATAAATATAAAGTAGTAAAAATTG
AACCATTAGGAGTAGCACCCACCAAGGCAAAGAGAAGAGTGGTGCAGAGAGAAAAAAGAGCAGTGGGAAT
AGGAGCTTTGTTCCTTGGGTTCTTGGGAGCAGCAGGAAGCACTATGGGCGCAGCGTCAATGACGCTGACG
GTACAGGCCAGACAATTATTGTCTGGTATAGTGCAGCAGCAGAACAATTTGCTGAGGGCTATTGAGGCGC
AACAGCATCTGTTGCAACTCACAGTCTGGGGCATCAAGCAGCTCCAGGCAAGAATCCTGGCTGTGGAAAG
ATACCTAAAGGATCAACAGCTCCTGGGGATTTGGGGTTGCTCTGGAAAACTCATTTGCACCACTGCTGTG
CCTTGGAATGCTAGTTGGAGTAATAAATCTCTGGAACAGATTTGGAATCACACGACCTGGATGGAGTGGG
ACAGAGAAATTAACAATTACACAAGCTTAATACACTCCTTAATTGAAGAATCGCAAAACCAGCAAGAAAA
GAATGAACAAGAATTATTGGAATTAGATAAATGGGCAAGTTTGTGGAATTGGTTTAACATAACAAATTGG
CTGTGGTATATAAAATTATTCATAATGATAGTAGGAGGCTTGGTAGGTTTAAGAATAGTTTTTGCTGTAC
TTTCTATAGTGAATAGAGTTAGGCAGGGATATTCACCATTATCGTTTCAGACCCACCTCCCAACCCCGAG
GGGACAATTCTCGACCTCGAGACAAATGGCAGTATTCATCCACAATTTTAAAAGAAAAGGGGGGATTGGG
GGGTACAGTGCAGGGGAAAGAATAGTAGACATAATAGCAACAGACATACAAACTAAAGAATTACAAAAAC
AAATTACAAAAATTCAAAATTTTCGGGTTTATTACAGGGACAGCAGAGATCCACTTTGGCCGCGAATCGA
TATGTC
